>Addgene plasmid #208184 | pSC101-AmpR EV | addgene full sequence | sequence record 417834 | Addgene NGS Result
AGAGCTTGCATGCCCAAGGAGATGGCGCCCAACAGTCCCCCGGCCACGGGGCCTGCCACCATACCCACGC
CGAAACAAGCGCTCATGAGCCCGAAGTGGCGAGCCCGATCTTCCCCATCGGTGATGTCGGCGATATAGGC
GCCAGCAACCGCACCTGTGGCGCCGGTGATGCCGGCCACGATGCGTCCGGCGTAGAGTTACCAATGCTTA
ATCAGTGAGGCACCTATCTCAGCGATCTGTCTATTTCGTTCATCCATAGTTGCCTGACTCCCCGTCGTGT
AGATAACTACGATACGGGAGGGCTTACCATCTGGCCCCAGTGCTGCAATGATACCGCGAGACCCACGCTC
ACCGGCTCCAGATTTATCAGCAATAAACCAGCCAGCCGGAAGGGCCGAGCGCAGAAGTGGTCCTGCAACT
TTATCCGCCTCCATCCAGTCTATTAATTGTTGCCGGGAAGCTAGAGTAAGTAGTTCGCCAGTTAATAGTT
TGCGCAACGTTGTTGCCATTGCTGCAGGCATCGTGGTGTCACGCTCGTCGTTTGGTATGGCTTCATTCAG
CTCCGGTTCCCAACGATCAAGGCGAGTTACATGATCCCCCATGTTGTGCAAAAAAGCGGTTAGCTCCTTC
GGTCCTCCGATCGTTGTCAGAAGTAAGTTGGCCGCAGTGTTATCACTCATGGTTATGGCAGCACTGCATA
ATTCTCTTACTGTCATGCCATCCGTAAGATGCTTTTCTGTGACTGGTGAGTACTCAACCAAGTCATTCTG
AGAATAGTGTATGCGGCGACCGAGTTGCTCTTGCCCGGCGTCAACACGGGATAATACCGCGCCACATAGC
AGAACTTTAAAAGTGCTCATCATTGGAAAACGTTCTTCGGGGCGAAAACTCTCAAGGATCTTACCGCTGT
TGAGATCCAGTTCGATGTAACCCACTCGTGCACCCAACTGATCTTCAGCATCTTTTACTTTCACCAGCGT
TTCTGGGTGAGCAAAAACAGGAAGGCAAAATGCCGCAAAAAAGGGAATAAGGGCGACACGGAAATGTTGA
ATACTCATACTCTTCCTTTTTCAATATTATTGAAGCATTTATCAGGGTTATTGTCTCATGAGCGGATACA
TATTTGAATGTATTTAGAAAAATAAACAAATAGGGGTTCCGCGCACATTTCCCCGAAAAGTGCCACCTGA
CGTCTAAGAAACCATTATTATCATAAAAGGCCATCCGTCAGGATGGCCTTCTATGAATGCCTTGGCTGCG
ATTCATTCTTTATATGAATAAAATTGTTGTCAGTTTCACGTCTTGTCCTGCCATATCGCGAAATTTCTGC
GCAAAAGCACAAAAAATTTTTGCATCTCCCCCTTGATGACGTGGGTTACGACCCCATTTAGTAGTCAACC
GCAGTGAGTGAGTCTGACGAGGCCCTTTCGTCTTCAAGAATTCTCATGTTTGACAGCTTATCATCGATAA
GCTTTAATGCGCCATGGATCGATAGCTGGTCGACAGGACTCTGGGGTTCGAGAGCTCGCTTGGACTCCTG
TTGATAGATCCAGTAATGACCTCAGAACTCCATCTGGATTTGTTCAGAACGCTCGGTTGCCGCCGGGCGT
TTTTTATTGGTGAGAATCCAAGCACTAGGGACAGTAAGACGGGTAAGCCTGTTGATGATACCGCTGCCTT
ACTGGGTGCATTAGCCAGTCTGAATGACCTGTCACGGGATAATCCGAAGTGGTCAGACTGGAAAATCAGA
GGGCAGGAACTGCTGAACAGCAAAAAGTCAGATAGCACCACATAGCAGACCCGCCATAAAACGCCCTGAG
AAGCCCGTGACGGGCTTTTCTTGTATTATGGGTAGTTTCCTTGCATGAATCCATAAAAGGCGCCTGTAGT
GCCATTTACCCCCATTCACTGCCAGAGCCGTGAGCGCAGCGAACTGAATGTCACGAAAAAGACAGCGACT
CAGGTGCCTGATGGTCGGAGACAAAAGGAATATTCAGCGATTTGCCCGAGCTTGCGAGGGTGCTACTTAA
GCCTTTAGGGTTTTAAGGTCTGTTTTGTAGAGGAGCAAACAGCGTTTGCGACATCCTTTTGTAATACTGC
GGAACTGACTAAAGTAGTGAGTTATACACAGGGCTGGGATCTATTCTTTTTATCTTTTTTTATTCTTTCT
TTATTCTATAAATTATAACCACTTGAATATAAACAAAAAAAACACACAAAGGTCTAGCGGAATTTACAGA
GGGTCTAGCAGAATTTACAAGTTTTCCAGCAAAGGTCTAGCAGAATTTACAGATACCCACAACTCAAAGG
AAAAGGACTAGTAATTATCATTGACTAGCCCATCTCAATTGGTATAGTGATTAAAATCACCTAGACCAAT
TGAGATGTATGTCTGAATTAGTTGTTTTCAAAGCAAATGAACTAGCGATTAGTCGCTATGACTTAACGGA
GCATGAAACCAAGCTAATTTTATGCTGTGTGGCACTACTCAACCCCACGATTGAAAACCCTACAAGGAAA
GAACGGACGGTATCGTTCACTTATAACCAATACGCTCAGATGATGAACATCAGTAGGGAAAATGCTTATG
GTGTATTAGCTAAAGCAACCAGAGAGCTGATGACGAGAACTGTGGAAATCAGGAATCCTTTGGTTAAAGG
CTTTGAGATTTTCCAGTGGACAAACTATGCCAAGTTCTCAAGCGAAAAATTAGAATTAGTTTTTAGTGAA
GAGATATTGCCTTATCTTTTCCAGTTAAAAAAATTCATAAAATATAATCTGGAACATGTTAAGTCTTTTG
AAAACAAATACTCTATGAGGATTTATGAGTGGTTATTAAAAGAACTAACACAAAAGAAAACTCACAAGGC
AAATATAGAGATTAGCCTTGATGAATTTAAGTTCATGTTAATGCTTGAAAATAACTACCATGAGTTTAAA
AGGCTTAACCAATGGGTTTTGAAACCAATAAGTAAAGATTTAAACACTTACAGCAATATGAAATTGGTGG
TTGATAAGCGAGGCCGCCCGACTGATACGTTGATTTTCCAAGTTGAACTAGATAGACAAATGGATCTCGT
AACCGAACTTGAGAACAACCAGATAAAAATGAATGGTGACAAAATACCAACAACCATTACATCAGATTCC
TACCTACATAACGGACTAAGAAAAACACTACACGATGCTTTAACTGCAAAAATTCAGCTCACCAGTTTTG
AGGCAAAATTTTTGAGTGACATGCAAAGTAAGTATGATCTCAATGGTTCGTTCTCATGGCTCACGCAAAA
ACAACGAACCACACTAGAGAACATACTGGCTAAATACGGAAGGATCTGAGGTTCTTATGGCTCTTGTATC
TATCAGTGAAGCATCAAGACTAACAAACAAAAGTAGAACAACTGTTCACCGTTACATATCAAAGGGAAAA
CTGTCCATATGCACAGATGAAAACGGTGTAAAAAAGATAGATACATCAGAGCTTTTACGAGTTTTTGGTG
CATTCAAAGCTGTTCACCATGAACAGATCGACAATGTAACAGATGAACAGCATGTAACACCTAATAGAAC
AGGTGAAACCAGTAAAACAAAGCAACTAGAACATGAAATTGAACACCTGAGACAACTTGTTACAGCTCAA
CAGTCACACATAGACAGCCTGAAACAGGCGATGCTGCTTATCGAATCAAAGCTGCCGACAACACGGGAGC
CAGTGACGCCTCCCGTGGGGAAAAAATCATGGCAATTCTGGAAGAAATAGCGCTTTCAGCCGGCAAACCG
GCTGAAGCCGGATCTGCGATTCTGATAACAAACTAGCAACACCAGAACAGCCCGTTTGCGGGCAGCAAAA
CCCGTACCCTAGGTCTAGGGCGGCGGATTTGTCCTACTCAGGAGAGCGTTCACCGACAAACAACAGATAA
AACGAAAGGCCCAGTCTTTCGACTGAGCCTTTCGTTTTATTTGATGCCTCT
Features (pLannotate 1.2.2; 9 found; start..end, strand, type, name):
     15..197     -  CDS            TcR (fragment): tetracycline efflux protein; tet; confers resistance to tetracycline
    198..1058    -  CDS            AmpR: β-lactamase; bla; confers resistance to ampicillin, carbenicillin, and related antibiotics
   1059..1163    -  promoter       AmpR promoter: bla
   1215..1242    -  terminator     rrnB T2 terminator: transcription terminator T2 from the E. coli rrnB gene
   1450..1478    +  promoter       tet promoter: E. coli promoter for tetracycline efflux protein gene
   1533..1627    +  terminator     lambda t0 terminator: transcription terminator from phage lambda
   2119..2341    +  rep_origin     pSC101 ori: low-copy replication origin that requires the Rep101 protein
   2389..3339    +  CDS            Rep101: RepA protein needed for replication with the pSC101 origin; rep101
   3877..3963    -  terminator     rrnB T1 terminator: Escherichia coli rrnB; transcription terminator T1 from the E. coli rrnB gene
