[The description below was written by a language model from this plasmid's Addgene catalogue record and pLannotate feature annotations shown in this document.]
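Description:
pSC101-AmpR EV is an empty, non-fluorescent bacterial vector of about 4 kb built on the pSC101 backbone. It is catalogued as a bacterial expression/reporter-type plasmid with no insert. It replicates in E. coli from the pSC101 origin, which depends on the plasmid-encoded Rep101 (RepA) initiator protein also annotated in the sequence. This origin and initiator pair keeps the plasmid at low copy number. Selection is by ampicillin, through a β-lactamase gene (bla) expressed from its native AmpR promoter. A short fragment of the tetracycline efflux gene lies directly adjacent to the β-lactamase coding sequence. It is annotated only as a partial coding sequence, so it is probably a non-functional remnant of an earlier marker, and the record lists ampicillin as the only resistance.

The rest of the annotated sequence is an expression scaffold without cargo. A short tet promoter is followed closely by a phage lambda t0 terminator, with no coding sequence annotated between them, which fits the "empty vector" designation. The rrnB T1 and T2 terminators elsewhere on the plasmid would limit read-through transcription between this region, the resistance marker and the replication module. The record does not describe a cloning site or name the reporter that related constructs would carry at this position. The associated publication concerns fluorescent reporters of antibiotic-induced nonsense and frameshift mistranslation, so this plasmid most plausibly serves as the matched non-fluorescent control. In that role it would provide the same low-copy backbone and ampicillin marker for measuring background signal or plasmid-related effects in bacteria without a fluorescent protein.
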