Addgene plasmid #208184: pSC101-AmpR EV
Purpose: (Empty Backbone) empty plasmid vector, non-fluorescent
Depositing lab: Tanel Tenson. Depositing organization: University of Tartu. Publication: Fluorescent reporters give new insights into antibiotics-induced nonsense and frameshift mistranslation. Hinnu M, Putrins M, Kogermann K, Kaldalu N, Tenson T. Sci Rep. 2024 Mar 22;14(1):6883. doi: 10.1038/s41598-024-57597-8. PubMed 38519558.
Backbone
  Vector backbone: pSC101
  Backbone size (bp): 3968
  Vector type: Bacterial Expression ; reporter
Growth in bacteria
  Bacterial resistance: Ampicillin, 100 μg/mL
  Growth temperature: 37°C
  Growth strain: DH5alpha
  Copy number: Low Copy
Terms and licenses: Academic/Nonprofit Terms; Industry Terms: Not Available to Industry
How to cite: pSC101-AmpR EV was a gift from Tanel Tenson (Addgene plasmid # 208184 ; http://n2t.net/addgene:208184 ; RRID:Addgene_208184)
